Addgene plasmid #103653: LSB-hsa-miR-570-5p
Purpose: Used to sense miRNA activity using fluorescence based tools. hsa-miR-570-5p target in 3' UTR of of mKate. miRNA activity can be measured by the repression of mKate2 relative to EBFP2 fluorescent proteins . Plasmid is inherently unstable; please see Depositor Comments
Depositing lab: Ron Weiss. Depositing organization: Massachusetts Institute of Technology. Publication: A mixed antagonistic/synergistic miRNA repression model enables accurate predictions of multi-input miRNA sensor activity. Gam JJ, Babb J, Weiss R. Nat Commun. 2018 Jun 22;9(1):2430. doi: 10.1038/s41467-018-04575-0. PubMed 29934631.
Backbone
  Vector backbone: Low Sensor Backbone (LSB)
  Vector type: Mammalian Expression, Synthetic Biology
Growth in bacteria
  Bacterial resistance: Ampicillin and Kanamycin, 100 & 50 μg/mL
  Growth temperature: 30°C
  Growth strain: NEB Stable
  Copy number: High Copy
Gene/Insert
  Gene/Insert name: hsa-miR-570-5p target
  Species: H. sapiens (human)
  Entrez Gene: MIR570 (a.k.a. MIRN570, hsa-mir-570)
  Promoter: EF-1a
  Cloning method: Gibson Cloning
Terms and licenses: Academic/Nonprofit Terms; Industry Terms: Not Available to Industry
Depositor comments: Please note that this plasmid is inherently unstable due to a repeating poly A element. We recommend performing a diagnostic digest on multiple colonies upon receipt. The depositors would like to note the presence of several discrepancies between the depositor sequence and physical plasmid sequence. In particular, the sequences upstream and downstream of the puromycin coding region have 10 bp insertions which do not affect the ability to perform puromycin selection. The sequences for those regions within the physical plasmids are as follows: Upstream of Puro: GAATTCGACCGCCTGTCTCAAGGTGCCACC; Downstream of Puro: GCTTTGAGACTACGCGTGAATTCACTCCTC. Please contact if you are interested in this plasmid prior to placing an order.
How to cite: LSB-hsa-miR-570-5p was a gift from Ron Weiss (Addgene plasmid # 103653 ; http://n2t.net/addgene:103653 ; RRID:Addgene_103653)
