[The description below was written by a language model from this plasmid's Addgene catalogue record and pLannotate feature annotations shown in this document.]
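Description:
LSB-hsa-miR-570-5p is an 11 kb mammalian expression plasmid built on the Low Sensor Backbone (LSB) and designed as a two-colour fluorescent sensor of microRNA activity. It replicates in E. coli from a high-copy ColE1/pUC-type origin and carries both an ampicillin (β-lactamase) and a kanamycin (aph(3')-Ia) resistance gene, so it is maintained under dual selection. A puromycin N-acetyltransferase coding sequence followed by a rabbit β-globin polyadenylation signal is also present for selection in mammalian cells, although the feature table does not annotate a dedicated promoter upstream of it.

The payload consists of two parallel transcription units with the same architecture: a human EF-1α core promoter with its intron A, a fluorescent protein coding sequence flanked by Gateway attB recombination scars (attB4, attB1, attB2), and a β-globin 3' region with poly(A) signal. One unit expresses the red protein mKate2 and carries the hsa-miR-570-5p target in its 3' UTR. The target itself is not annotated, but the gap between attB2 and the β-globin sequence is consistent with that placement. The other unit expresses the blue protein EBFP2 without a target and serves as an internal reference for plasmid dosage and expression. When miR-570-5p is active in a transfected cell it represses mKate2, and the mKate2-to-EBFP2 ratio gives a readout of miRNA activity.

The depositor notes that the repeated poly(A) elements make the plasmid inherently unstable. The physical plasmid also differs slightly from the deposited sequence, including short insertions flanking the puromycin gene that do not impair selection.
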