Features (pLannotate 1.2.2; 28 found; start..end, strand, type, name):
     87..675     -  rep_origin     ori: high-copy-number ColE1/pMB1/pBR322/pUC origin of replication
    846..1706    -  CDS            AmpR: β-lactamase; bla; confers resistance to ampicillin, carbenicillin, and related antibiotics
   1707..1778    -  promoter       AmpR promoter: bla
   1857..2456    +  CDS            PuroR: puromycin N-acetyltransferase; pac from Streptomyces alboniger; confers resistance to puromycin
   2461..2541    +  CDS            HBB (fragment): HBB_PONPY - Experimental evidence at transcript level: Swiss-Prot protein existence level 2. Involved in oxygen transport from the lung to the various peripheral tissues. From Pongo pygmaeus (Bornean orangutan).
   2612..2667    +  polyA_signal   β-globin poly(A) signal: rabbit β-globin polyadenylation signal (Gil and Proudfoot, 1987)
   3646..3666    +  protein_bind   attB4: mutant version of attB; core recombination site for the Gateway® BP reaction BP Clonase™
   3734..3945    +  promoter       EF-1α core promoter: core promoter for human elongation factor EF-1α
   3946..4884    +  intron         EF-1α intron A: intron upstream of the start codon of human EF-1α
   4911..4931    +  protein_bind   attB1: mutant version of attB; core recombination site for the Gateway® BP reaction BP Clonase™
   4951..5646    +  CDS            mKate2: mKate2 is a basic (constitutively fluorescent) red fluorescent protein published in 2009, derived from Entacmaea quadricolor. It is reported to be a rapidly-maturing monomer with moderate acid sensitivity.
   5666..5690    -  protein_bind   attB2: mutant version of attB; recombination site for the Gateway® BP reaction BP Clonase™
   5834..5908    +  CDS            HBB (fragment): HBB_PONPY - Experimental evidence at transcript level: Swiss-Prot protein existence level 2. Involved in oxygen transport from the lung to the various peripheral tissues. From Pongo pygmaeus (Bornean orangutan).
   5979..6034    +  polyA_signal   β-globin poly(A) signal: rabbit β-globin polyadenylation signal (Gil and Proudfoot, 1987)
   6418..6443    +  misc_feature   SA: splice acceptor site
   7115..7135    +  protein_bind   attB4: mutant version of attB; core recombination site for the Gateway® BP reaction BP Clonase™
   7203..7414    +  promoter       EF-1α core promoter: core promoter for human elongation factor EF-1α
   7415..8353    +  intron         EF-1α intron A: intron upstream of the start codon of human EF-1α
   8380..8400    +  protein_bind   attB1: mutant version of attB; core recombination site for the Gateway® BP reaction BP Clonase™
   8411..9127    +  CDS            EBFP2: EBFP2 is a basic (constitutively fluorescent) blue fluorescent protein published in 2007, derived from Aequorea victoria. It is reported to be a rapidly-maturing monomer with moderate acid sensitivity.
   9135..9159    -  protein_bind   attB2: mutant version of attB; recombination site for the Gateway® BP reaction BP Clonase™
   9163..9243    +  CDS            HBB (fragment): HBB_PONPY - Experimental evidence at transcript level: Swiss-Prot protein existence level 2. Involved in oxygen transport from the lung to the various peripheral tissues. From Pongo pygmaeus (Bornean orangutan).
   9314..9369    +  polyA_signal   β-globin poly(A) signal: rabbit β-globin polyadenylation signal (Gil and Proudfoot, 1987)
   9752..9774    -  protein_bind   lac operator (fragment): The lac repressor binds to the lac operator to inhibit transcription in E. coli. This inhibition can be relieved by adding lactose or isopropyl-β-D-thiogalactopyranoside (IPTG). lac repressor encoded by lacI
   9778..9808    -  promoter       lac promoter: promoter for the E. coli lac operon
   9823..9844    -  protein_bind   CAP binding site: CAP binding activates transcription in the presence of cAMP. E. coli catabolite activator protein
   9857..9896    -  CDS            lacI (fragment): lac repressor; lacI; The lac repressor binds to the lac operator to inhibit transcription in E. coli. This inhibition can be relieved by adding lactose or isopropyl-β-D-thiogalactopyranoside (IPTG).
  10069..10878   +  CDS            KanR: aminoglycoside phosphotransferase; aph(3')-Ia; confers resistance to kanamycin in bacteria or G418 (Geneticin®) in eukaryotes
>Addgene plasmid #103653 | LSB-hsa-miR-570-5p | depositor full sequence | sequence record 196354 | Full Sequence
AATTGAGGGGATAACGCAGGAAAGAACATGTGAGCAAAAGGCCAGCAAAAGGCCAGGAACCGTAAAAAGG
CCGCGTTGCTGGCGTTTTTCCATAGGCTCCGCCCCCCTGACGAGCATCACAAAAATCGACGCTCAAGTCA
GAGGTGGCGAAACCCGACAGGACTATAAAGATACCAGGCGTTTCCCCCTGGAAGCTCCCTCGTGCGCTCT
CCTGTTCCGACCCTGCCGCTTACCGGATACCTGTCCGCCTTTCTCCCTTCGGGAAGCGTGGCGCTTTCTC
ATAGCTCACGCTGTAGGTATCTCAGTTCGGTGTAGGTCGTTCGCTCCAAGCTGGGCTGTGTGCACGAACC
CCCCGTTCAGCCCGACCGCTGCGCCTTATCCGGTAACTATCGTCTTGAGTCCAACCCGGTAAGACACGAC
TTATCGCCACTGGCAGCAGCCACTGGTAACAGGATTAGCAGAGCGAGGTATGTAGGCGGTGCTACAGAGT
TCTTGAAGTGGTGGCCTAACTACGGCTACACTAGAAGAACAGTATTTGGTATCTGCGCTCTGCTGAAGCC
AGTTACCTTCGGAAAAAGAGTTGGTAGCTCTTGATCCGGCAAACAAACCACCGCTGGTAGCGGTGGTTTT
TTTGTTTGCAAGCAGCAGATTACGCGCAGAAAAAAAGGATCTCAAGAAGATCCTTTGATCTTTTCTACGG
GGTCTGACGCTCAGTGGAACGAAAACTCACGTTAAGGGATTTTGGTCATGAGATTATCAAAAAGGATCTT
CACCTAGATCCTTTTAAATTAAAAATGAAGTTTTAAATCAATCTAAAGTATATATGAGTAAACTTGGTCT
GACAGTTACCAATGCTTAATCAGTGAGGCACCTATCTCAGCGATCTGTCTATTTCGTTCATCCATAGTTG
CCTGACTCCCCGTCGTGTAGATAACTACGATACGGGAGGGCTTACCATCTGGCCCCAGTGCTGCAATGAT
ACCGCGAGAACCACGCTCACCGGCTCCAGATTTATCAGCAATAAACCAGCCAGCCGGAAGGGCCGAGCGC
AGAAGTGGTCCTGCAACTTTATCCGCCTCCATCCAGTCTATTAATTGTTGCCGGGAAGCTAGAGTAAGTA
GTTCGCCAGTTAATAGTTTGCGCAACGTTGTTGCCATTGCTACAGGCATCGTGGTGTCACGCTCGTCGTT
TGGTATGGCTTCATTCAGCTCCGGTTCCCAACGATCAAGGCGAGTTACATGATCCCCCATGTTGTGCAAA
AAAGCGGTTAGCTCCTTCGGTCCTCCGATCGTTGTCAGAAGTAAGTTGGCCGCAGTGTTATCACTCATGG
TTATGGCAGCACTGCATAATTCTCTTACTGTCATGCCATCCGTAAGATGCTTTTCTGTGACTGGTGAGTA
CTCAACCAAGTCATTCTGAGAATAGTGTATGCGGCGACCGAGTTGCTCTTGCCCGGCGTCAATACGGGAT
AATACCGCGCCACATAGCAGAACTTTAAAAGTGCTCATCATTGGAAAACGTTCTTCGGGGCGAAAACTCT
CAAGGATCTTACCGCTGTTGAGATCCAGTTCGATGTAACCCACTCGTGCACCCAACTGATCTTCAGCATC
TTTTACTTTCACCAGCGTTTCTGGGTGAGCAAAAACAGGAAGGCAAAATGCCGCAAAAAAGGGAATAAGG
GCGACACGGAAATGTTGAATACTCATACTCTTCCTTTTTCAATATTATTGAAGCATTTATCAGGGTTATT
GTCTCATGAGCGGATACATATTTGAATGTAGCTCCGAATTTCTCGAGGGCTTGTCGACGACGGCGGTCTC
CGTCGTCAGGATCATGAATTCGACCCGCCTGCCACCATGACCGAGTACAAGCCCACGGTGCGCCTCGCCA
CCCGCGACGACGTCCCCCGGGCCGTACGCACCCTCGCCGCCGCGTTCGCCGACTACCCCGCCACGCGCCA
CACCGTCGACCCGGACCGCCACATCGAGCGGGTCACCGAGCTGCAAGAACTCTTCCTCACGCGCGTCGGG
CTCGACATCGGCAAGGTGTGGGTCGCGGACGACGGCGCCGCGGTGGCGGTCTGGACCACGCCGGAGAGCG
TCGAAGCGGGGGCGGTGTTCGCCGAGATCGGCCCGCGCATGGCCGAGTTGAGCGGTTCCCGGCTGGCCGC
GCAGCAACAGATGGAAGGCCTCCTGGCGCCGCACCGGCCCAAGGAGCCCGCGTGGTTCCTGGCCACCGTC
GGCGTCTCGCCCGACCACCAGGGCAAGGGTCTGGGCAGCGCCGTCGTGCTCCCCGGAGTGGAGGCGGCCG
AGCGCGCCGGGGTGCCCGCCTTCCTGGAGACATCCGCGCCCCGCAACCTCCCCTTCTACGAGCGGCTCGG
CTTCACCGTCACCGCCGACGTCGAGGTGCCCGAAGGACCGCGCACCTGGTGCATGACCCGCAAGCCCGGT
GCCTGATACGCGTGAATTCACTCCTCAGGTGCAGGCTGCCTATCAGAAGGTGGTGGCTGGTGTGGCCAAT
GCCCTGGCTCACAAATACCACTGAGATCTTTTTCCCTCTGCCAAAAATTATGGGGACATCATGAAGCCCC
TTGAGCATCTGACTTCTGGCTAATAAAGGAAATTTATTTTCATTGCAATAGTGTGTTGGAATTTTTTGTG
TCTCTCACTCGGAAGGACATATGGGAGGGCAAATCATTTAAAACATCAGAATGAGTATTTGGTTTAGAGT
TTGGCAACATATGCCCATATGCTGGCTGCCATGAACAAAGGTTGGCTATAAAGAGGTCATCAGTATATGA
AACAGCCCCCTGCTGTCCATTCCTTATTCCATAGAAAAGCCTTGACTTGAGGTTAGATTTTTTTTATATT
TTGTTTTGTGTTATTTTTTTCTTTAACATCCCTAAAATTTTCCTTACATGTTTTACTAGCCAGATTTTTC
CTCCTCTCCTGACTACTCCCAGTCATAGCTGTCCCTCTTCTCTTATGGAGATCCCTCGACCTGCAGCCCA
AGCTTGAATTCTCTAGAATTACCCTGTTATCCCTATGCTTGGTTTACCGAGCTCTTATTGGTTTTCAAAC
TTCATTGACTGTGCCCAACGCGCCTGGGAGCTCACGGGGACAGCCCCCCCCCAAAGCCCCCAGGGATGTA
ATTACGTCCCTCCCCCGCTAGGGGGCAGCAGCGAGCCGCCCGGGGCTCCGCTCCGGTCCGGCGCTCCCCC
CGCATCCCCGAGCCGGCAGCGTGCGGGGACAGCCCGGGCACGGGGAAGGTGGCACGGGATCGCTTTCCTC
TGAACGCTTCTCGCTGCTCTTTGAGCCTGCAGACACCTGGGGGGATACGGGGAAAAAGCTAGGCTGAAAG
ACCGGTTCTTAGAATGACACGCGCCTGGGAGCTCACGGGGACAGCCCCCCCCCAAAGCCCCCAGGGATGT
AATTACGTCCCTCCCCCGCTAGGGGGCAGCAGCGAGCCGCCCGGGGCTCCGCTCCGGTCCGGCGCTCCCC
CCGCATCCCCGAGCCGGCAGCGTGCGGGGACAGCCCGGGCACGGGGAAGGTGGCACGGGATCGCTTTCCT
CTGAACGCTTCTCGCTGCTCTTTGAGCCTGCAGACACCTGGGGGGATACGGGGAAAAAGCTAACTTCTGA
GACGACAACTTTGTATAGAAAAGTTGGCTCCGAATTCGCCCTTGACAGCAGAGATCCAGTTTGGTTAATT
AATTGGCTCCGGTGCCCGTCAGTGGGCAGAGCGCACATCGCCCACAGTCCCCGAGAAGTTGTGGGGAGGG
GTCGGCAATTGAACCGGTGCCTAGAGAAGGTGGCGCGGGGTAAACTGGGAAAGTGATGTCGTGTACTGGC
TCCGCCTTTTTCCCGAGGGTGGGGGAGAACCGTATATAAGTGCAGTAGTCGCCGTGAACGTTCTTTTTCG
CAACGGGTTTGCCGCCAGAACACAGGTAAGTGCCGTGTGTGGTTCCCGCGGGCCTGGCCTCTTTACGGGT
TATGGCCCTTGCGTGCCTTGAATTACTTCCACCTGGCTGCAGTACGTGATTCTTGATCCCGAGCTTCGGG
TTGGAAGTGGGTGGGAGAGTTCGAGGCCTTGCGCTTAAGGAGCCCCTTCGCCTCGTGCTTGAGTTGAGGC
CTGGCCTGGGCGCTGGGGCCGCCGCGTGCGAATCTGGTGGCACCTTCGCGCCTGTCTCGCTGCTTTCGAT
AAGTCTCTAGCCATTTAAAATTTTTGATGACCTGCTGCGACGCTTTTTTTCTGGCAAGATAGTCTTGTAA
ATGCGGGCCAAGATCTGCACACTGGTATTTCGGTTTTTGGGGCCGCGGGCGGCGACGGGGCCCGTGCGTC
CCAGCGCACATGTTCGGCGAGGCGGGGCCTGCGAGCGCGGCCACCGAGAATCGGACGGGGGTAGTCTCAA
GCTGGCCGGCCTGCTCTGGTGCCTGGCCTCGCGCCGCCGTGTATCGCCCCGCCCTGGGCGGCAAGGCTGG
CCCGGTCGGCACCAGTTGCGTGAGCGGAAAGATGGCCGCTTCCCGGCCCTGCTGCAGGGAGCTCAAAATG
GAGGACGCGGCGCTCGGGAGAGCGGGCGGGTGAGTCACCCACACAAAGGAAAAGGGCCTTTCCGTCCTCA
GCCGTCGCTTCATGTGACTCCACGGAGTACCGGGCGCCGTCCAGGCACCTCGATTAGTTCTCGAGCTTTT
GGAGTACGTCGTCTTTAGGTTGGGGGGAGGGGTTTTATGCGATGGAGTTTCCCCACACTGAGTGGGTGGA
GACTGAAGTTAGGCCAGCTTGGCACTTGATGTAATTCTCCTTGGAATTTGCCCTTTTTGAGTTTGGATCT
TGGTTCATTCTCAAGCCTCAGACAGTGGTTCAAAGTTTTTTTCTTCCATTTCAGGTGTCGTGAGAAGGGC
GAATTCGACCCAAGTTTGTACAAAAAAGCAGGCTGGATCCAGGTGCCACCATGGTGAGCGAGCTGATTAA
GGAGAACATGCACATGAAGCTGTACATGGAGGGCACCGTGAACAACCACCACTTCAAGTGCACATCCGAG
GGCGAAGGCAAGCCCTACGAGGGCACCCAGACCATGAGAATCAAGGCGGTCGAGGGCGGCCCTCTCCCCT
TCGCCTTCGACATCCTGGCTACCAGCTTCATGTACGGCAGCAAAACCTTCATCAACCACACCCAGGGCAT
CCCCGACTTCTTTAAGCAGTCCTTCCCCGAGGGCTTCACATGGGAGAGAGTCACCACATACGAAGATGGG
GGCGTGCTGACCGCTACCCAGGACACCAGCCTCCAGGACGGCTGCCTCATCTACAACGTCAAGATCAGAG
GGGTGAACTTCCCATCCAACGGCCCTGTGATGCAGAAGAAAACACTCGGCTGGGAGGCCTCCACCGAGAC
ACTGTACCCCGCTGACGGCGGCCTGGAAGGCAGAGCCGACATGGCCCTGAAGCTCGTGGGCGGGGGCCAC
CTGATCTGCAACCTTAAGACCACATACAGATCCAAGAAACCCGCTAAGAACCTCAAGATGCCCGGCGTCT
ACTATGTGGACAGGAGACTGGAAAGAATCAAGGAGGCCGACAAAGAGACATACGTCGAGCAGCACGAGGT
GGCTGTGGCCAGATACTGCGACCTCCCTAGCAAACTGGGGCACAAACTTAATTGAGAATTCTACCACCCA
GCTTTCTTGTACAAAGTGGTACGTCTCAAGACCAGAGGTCTCTGCTTGAAGGCTTGGGAAAAACTGCAAT
TACCTTTGGGAAAAACTGCAATTACCTTTGGGAAAAACTGCAATTACCTTTGGGAAAAACTGCAATTACC
TTTCAACCAGAAGAGACCTGTGCTTCACTCCTCAGGTGCAGGCTGCCTATCAGAAGGTGGTGGCTGGTGT
GGCCAATGCCCTGGCTCACAAATACCACTGAGATCTTTTTCCCTCTGCCAAAAATTATGGGGACATCATG
AAGCCCCTTGAGCATCTGACTTCTGGCTAATAAAGGAAATTTATTTTCATTGCAATAGTGTGTTGGAATT
TTTTGTGTCTCTCACTCGGAAGGACATATGGGAGGGCAAATCATTTAAAACATCAGAATGAGTATTTGGT
TTAGAGTTTGGCAACATATGCCCATATGCTGGCTGCCATGAACAAAGGTTGGCTATAAAGAGGTCATCAG
TATATGAAACAGCCCCCTGCTGTCCATTCCTTATTCCATAGAAAAGCCTTGACTTGAGGTTAGATTTTTT
TTATATTTTGTTTTGTGTTATTTTTTTCTTTAACATCCCTAAAATTTTCCTTACATGTTTTACTAGCCAG
ATTTTTCCTCCTCTCCTGACTACTCCCAGTCATAGCTGTCCCTCTTCTCTTATGGAGATCCCGAGCGGTG
CGTTTTTATGCTTGTAGTATTGTATAATGTTTTTAAGATCCAAGCTTCTGACCTCTTCTCTTCCTCCCAC
AGGGCCTCGAGACAATTGCATCGATGGTACCAGTGAAAGTCTGCAATGAATTCGAGTTGGCGCGCCTGTC
ATTCTAAATCTCTCTTTCAGCCTAAAGCTTTTTCCCCGTATCCCCCCAGGTGTCTGCAGGCTCAAAGAGC
AGCGAGAAGCGTTCAGAGGAAAGCGATCCCGTGCCACCTTCCCCGTGCCCGGGCTGTCCCCGCACGCTGC
CGGCTCGGGGATGCGGGGGGAGCGCCGGACCGGAGCGGAGCCCCGGGCGGCTCGCTGCTGCCCCCTAGCG
GGGGAGGGACGTAATTACATCCCTGGGGGCTTTGGGAGGGGGCTGTCCCCGTGAGCTCCCAGGCGCGCCT
GTCATTCTAAATCTCTCTTTCAGCCTAAAGCTTTTTCCCCGTATCCCCCCAGGTGTCTGCAGGCTCAAAG
AGCAGCGAGAAGCGTTCAGAGGAAAGCGATCCCGTGCCACCTTCCCCGTGCCCGGGCTGTCCCCGCACGC
TGCCGGCTCGGGGATGCGGGGGGAGCGCCGGACCGGAGCGGAGCCCCGGGCGGCTCGCTGCTGCCCCCTA
GCGGGGGAGGGACGTAATTACATCCCTGGGGGCTTTGGGGGGGGGCTGTCCCCGTGAGCTCCCAGGCGCG
CCAACTCGGTACCGTATCGATGTCGACGTTAACGCTAGTGATATCAACTTTGTATAGAAAAGTTGGCTCC
GAATTCGCCCTTGACAGCAGAGATCCAGTTTGGTTAATTAATTGGCTCCGGTGCCCGTCAGTGGGCAGAG
CGCACATCGCCCACAGTCCCCGAGAAGTTGTGGGGAGGGGTCGGCAATTGAACCGGTGCCTAGAGAAGGT
GGCGCGGGGTAAACTGGGAAAGTGATGTCGTGTACTGGCTCCGCCTTTTTCCCGAGGGTGGGGGAGAACC
GTATATAAGTGCAGTAGTCGCCGTGAACGTTCTTTTTCGCAACGGGTTTGCCGCCAGAACACAGGTAAGT
GCCGTGTGTGGTTCCCGCGGGCCTGGCCTCTTTACGGGTTATGGCCCTTGCGTGCCTTGAATTACTTCCA
CCTGGCTGCAGTACGTGATTCTTGATCCCGAGCTTCGGGTTGGAAGTGGGTGGGAGAGTTCGAGGCCTTG
CGCTTAAGGAGCCCCTTCGCCTCGTGCTTGAGTTGAGGCCTGGCCTGGGCGCTGGGGCCGCCGCGTGCGA
ATCTGGTGGCACCTTCGCGCCTGTCTCGCTGCTTTCGATAAGTCTCTAGCCATTTAAAATTTTTGATGAC
CTGCTGCGACGCTTTTTTTCTGGCAAGATAGTCTTGTAAATGCGGGCCAAGATCTGCACACTGGTATTTC
GGTTTTTGGGGCCGCGGGCGGCGACGGGGCCCGTGCGTCCCAGCGCACATGTTCGGCGAGGCGGGGCCTG
CGAGCGCGGCCACCGAGAATCGGACGGGGGTAGTCTCAAGCTGGCCGGCCTGCTCTGGTGCCTGGCCTCG
CGCCGCCGTGTATCGCCCCGCCCTGGGCGGCAAGGCTGGCCCGGTCGGCACCAGTTGCGTGAGCGGAAAG
ATGGCCGCTTCCCGGCCCTGCTGCAGGGAGCTCAAAATGGAGGACGCGGCGCTCGGGAGAGCGGGCGGGT
GAGTCACCCACACAAAGGAAAAGGGCCTTTCCGTCCTCAGCCGTCGCTTCATGTGACTCCACGGAGTACC
GGGCGCCGTCCAGGCACCTCGATTAGTTCTCGAGCTTTTGGAGTACGTCGTCTTTAGGTTGGGGGGAGGG
GTTTTATGCGATGGAGTTTCCCCACACTGAGTGGGTGGAGACTGAAGTTAGGCCAGCTTGGCACTTGATG
TAATTCTCCTTGGAATTTGCCCTTTTTGAGTTTGGATCTTGGTTCATTCTCAAGCCTCAGACAGTGGTTC
AAAGTTTTTTTCTTCCATTTCAGGTGTCGTGAGAAGGGCGAATTCGACCCAAGTTTGTACAAAAAAGCAG
GCTCGCCACCATGGTGAGCAAGGGCGAGGAGCTGTTCACCGGGGTGGTGCCCATCCTGGTCGAGCTGGAC
GGCGACGTAAACGGCCACAAGTTCAGCGTGAGGGGCGAGGGCGAGGGCGATGCCACCAACGGCAAGCTGA
CCCTGAAGTTCATCTGCACCACCGGCAAGCTGCCCGTGCCCTGGCCCACCCTCGTGACCACCCTGAGCCA
CGGCGTGCAGTGCTTCGCCCGCTACCCCGACCACATGAAGCAGCACGACTTCTTCAAGTCCGCCATGCCC
GAAGGCTACGTCCAGGAGCGCACCATCTTCTTCAAGGACGACGGCACCTACAAGACCCGCGCCGAGGTGA
AGTTCGAGGGCGACACCCTAGTGAACCGCATCGAGCTGAAGGGCGTCGACTTCAAGGAGGACGGCAACAT
CCTGGGGCACAAGCTGGAGTACAACTTCAACAGCCACAACATCTATATCATGGCCGTCAAGCAGAAGAAC
GGCATCAAGGTGAACTTCAAGATCCGCCACAACGTGGAGGACGGCAGCGTGCAGCTCGCCGACCACTACC
AGCAGAACACCCCCATCGGCGACGGCCCCGTGCTGCTGCCCGACAGCCACTACCTGAGCACCCAGTCCGT
GCTGAGCAAAGACCCCAACGAGAAGCGCGATCACATGGTCCTGCTGGAGTTCCGCACCGCCGCCGGGATC
ACTCTCGGCATGGACGAGCTGTACAAGTAATACCACCCAGCTTTCTTGTACAAAGTGGTACGCGTGAATT
CACTCCTCAGGTGCAGGCTGCCTATCAGAAGGTGGTGGCTGGTGTGGCCAATGCCCTGGCTCACAAATAC
CACTGAGATCTTTTTCCCTCTGCCAAAAATTATGGGGACATCATGAAGCCCCTTGAGCATCTGACTTCTG
GCTAATAAAGGAAATTTATTTTCATTGCAATAGTGTGTTGGAATTTTTTGTGTCTCTCACTCGGAAGGAC
ATATGGGAGGGCAAATCATTTAAAACATCAGAATGAGTATTTGGTTTAGAGTTTGGCAACATATGCCCAT
ATGCTGGCTGCCATGAACAAAGGTTGGCTATAAAGAGGTCATCAGTATATGAAACAGCCCCCTGCTGTCC
ATTCCTTATTCCATAGAAAAGCCTTGACTTGAGGTTAGATTTTTTTTATATTTTGTTTTGTGTTATTTTT
TTCTTTAACATCCCTAAAATTTTCCTTACATGTTTTACTAGCCAGATTTTTCCTCCTCTCCTGACTACTC
CCAGTCATAGCTGTCCCTCTTCTCTTATGGAGATCCCTCGACCTGCAGCCCAAGCTTGGCGTAATCATGG
TCATAGCTGTTTCCTGTGTGAAATTGTTATCCGCTCACAATTCCACACAACATACGAGCCGGAAGCATAA
AGTGTAAAGCCTGGGGTGCCTAATGAGTGAGCTAACTCACATTAATTGCGTTGCGCTCACTGCCCGCTTT
CCAGTCGGGAAACCTGTCGTGCCAGCGGATCGACAGTACTAAGCTTGGTCTAATACCCAATCTCTCGTCT
TATCCAGATGTTTTATACGCCTCTGGCCCGTGTCTCAAAATCTCTGATGTTACATTGCACAAGATAAAAT
AATATCATCATGAACAATAAAACTGTCTGCTTACATAAACAGTAATACAAGGGGTGTTATGAGCCATATT
CAACGGGAAACGTCGAGGCCGCGATTAAATTCCAACATGGATGCTGATTTATATGGGTATAAATGGGCTC
GCGATAATGTCGGGCAATCAGGTGCGACAATCTATCGCTTGTATGGGAAGCCCGATGCGCCAGAGTTGTT
TCTGAAACATGGCAAAGGTAGCGTTGCCAATGATGTTACAGATGAGATGGTCAGACTAAACTGGCTGACG
GAATTTATGCCTCTTCCGACCATCAAGCATTTTATCCGTACTCCTGATGATGCATGGTTACTCACCACTG
CGATCCCCGGAAAAACAGCATTCCAGGTATTAGAAGAATATCCTGATTCAGGTGAAAATATTGTTGATGC
GCTGGCAGTGTTCCTGCGCCGGTTGCATTCGATTCCTGTTTGTAATTGTCCTTTTAACAGCGATCGCGTA
TTTCGTCTCGCTCAGGCGCAATCACGAATGAATAACGGTTTGGTTGATGCGAGTGATTTTGATGACGAGC
GTAATGGCTGGCCTGTTGAACAAGTCTGGAAAGAAATGCATAAACTTTTGCCATTCTCACCGGATTCAGT
CGTCACTCATGGTGATTTCTCACTTGATAACCTTATTTTTGACGAGGGGAAATTAATAGGTTGTATTGAT
GTTGGACGAGTCGGAATCGCAGACCGATACCAGGATCTTGCCATCCTATGGAACTGCCTCGGTGAGTTTT
CTCCTTCATTACAGAAACGGCTTTTTCAAAAATATGGTATTGATAATCCTGATATGAATAAATTGCAGTT
TCATTTGATGCTCGATGAGTTTTTCTAATCAGAATTGGTTAATTGGTTGTAACACTGGCAGAGCATTACG
CTGACTTGACGGGACGGCGCAAGCTCATGACCAAAATCCCTTAACGTGAGTTACGCGTCGTTCCACTGAG
CGTCAGAGGTATCACTAGTATTACAGAGGTAAGTTATAACAGTCGCCTAACCC
