>Addgene plasmid #103653 | LSB-hsa-miR-570-5p | depositor partial sequence | sequence record 196355 | hsa-miR-570-5p target
GGGAAAAACTGCAATTACCTTT
